>Addgene plasmid #66219 | ADRB1-Tango | addgene full sequence | sequence record 456477 | Addgene NGS Result
CGAACAATCTATCCGGCACGAGTTCTCTGTGGAATGCCTTAACAACATTGGCCAGGAAGAAAGGGAGCCA
GCACAATGTAAAGACTCCCATGATAATGCCCAAGGTTTTAAGCGCTTTCTGTTCCCGCAGGGCAACGAGG
CGGCTTGGTCTTCTTTTTCCAGCCCGACCATTGGCCAGCGGTGCGGTAGCGGCAGCTGCTGCGGGTCTAG
GTGGTCCGGGTGGGGGGGCGGGAGCGGGTACGGGGCTGGGTGACGGGGATGGGGGTCTGGCGGGACCACC
CAGAAACCTCCGTTCACAAGAATCAATCTTTTTGACCTGTTTCTGTGCCTCCCGGAAAACGCGGAGATAA
ACGAAGGCCATGATGCACAAAGGCACGTAGAAAGATACGACACTGGACGCGATCGCGTAAGCGCGATTGG
TGACGAAGTCACAGCACTTAGGGTCATTGTAACACCTTCTAGCCTCATCAGACTCTGCTCGCCACCAATG
CATGAGGATCGGGAGGAAGCTCACCAGGGCGCTGATGGCCCACACGGTACAGACCAGTCCTCTGGCCCGG
GCTCTTGTCAGCAGGCTTTGATATCTGAACGGACTGGTAATTGCAAGGTAGCGATCCAGGGCGATTACGC
ACAGAGTCTCTATTGATGCGGTAACGCACAACACATCTACACTAGTCCAGAGCTCGCAGAAGAAGGATCC
ATACTCCCATCGCCCCCAAACCACGATTGTAGCGCCGAATGGAACCACGAGCAGTCCCATCACCAGGTCG
GCGGAAGCCAGGCTCATTATGAAAAGATTTGTGAGGGTTTGAAGGCGGGGGGTTTTGGCGATAGCAACTA
TCACCAACACATTTCCTGCTACTATAAGCAGCACAATCAAGGCCATGAGCAGTCCCATGCCAGCGGTCCA
TTGCTGGCTCAGGGGCTCTGGGCTCTCACTGGCGGGCGGGAGCAATGACGCAGGGGGGCTAGCCGGAACC
AGCAGTCTTGCGGCTGTAGCAGCTCCATCAGGCAGAGGTGCAGCAGAGCTAAGATTTCCCGGCTCGCTGG
CCCCCAGCACAAGTACTCCTGCCCCCATATCGATGCTGGCGTCATCATCGTCCTTGTAGTCGGCGAATAC
CAGGCAGAAGATGTAGCTCAGGGCGATGATCGTCTTCATGGTGGCGCGGCCGCCACTGTGCTGGATATCT
GCAGAATTCCACCACACTGGACTAGTGGATCCGAGCTCGGTACCAAGCTTAAGTTTAAACGCTAGCCAGC
TTGGGTCTCCCTATAGTGAGTCGTATTAATTTCGATAAGCCAGTAAGCAGTGGGTTCTCTAGTTAGCCAG
AGAGCTCTGCTTATATAGACCTCCCACCGTACACGCCTACCGCCCATTTGCGTCAATGGGGCGGAGTTGT
TACGACATTTTGGAAAGTCCCGTTGATTTTGGTGCCAAAACAAACTCCCATTGACGTCAATGGGGTGGAG
ACTTGGAAATCCCCGTGAGTCAAACCGCTATCCACGCCCATTGATGTACTGCCAAAACCGCATCACCATG
GTAATAGCGATGACTAATACGTAGATGTACTGCCAAGTAGGAAAGTCCCATAAGGTCATGTACTGGGCAT
AATGCCAGGCGGGCCATTTACCGTCATTGACGTCAATAGGGGGCGTACTTGGCATATGATACACTTGATG
TACTGCCAAGTGGGCAGTTTACCGTAAATACTCCACCCATTGACGTCAATGGAAAGTCCCTATTGGCGTT
ACTATGGGAACATACGTCATTATTGACGTCAATGGGCGGGGGTCGTTGGGCGGTCAGCCAGGCGGGCCAT
TTACCGTAAGTTATGTAACGCGGAACTCCATATATGGGCTATGAACTAATGACCCCGTAATTGATTACTA
TTAATAACTAGTCAATAATCAATGTCAACGCGTATATCTGGCCCGTACATCGCGAAGCAGCGCAAAACGC
CTAACCCTAAGCAGATTCTTCATGCAATTGTCGGTCAAGCCTTGCCTTGTTGTAGCTTAAATTTTGCTCG
CGCACTACTCAGCGACCTCCAACACACAAGCAGGGAGCAGATACTGGCTTAACTATGCGGCATCAGAGCA
GATTGTACTGAGAGTGCACCATAGGGGATCGGGAGATCTCCCGATCCGTCGACGTCAGGTGGCACTTTTC
GGGGAAATGTGCGCGGAACCCCTATTTGTTTATTTTTCTAAATACATTCAAATATGTATCCGCTCATGAG
ACAATAACCCTGATAAATGCTTCAATAATATTGAAAAAGGAAGAGTATGAGTATTCAACATTTCCGTGTC
GCCCTTATTCCCTTTTTTGCGGCATTTTGCCTTCCTGTTTTTGCTCACCCAGAAACGCTGGTGAAAGTAA
AAGATGCTGAAGATCAGTTGGGTGCACGAGTGGGTTACATCGAACTGGATCTCAACAGCGGTAAGATCCT
TGAGAGTTTTCGCCCCGAAGAACGTTTTCCAATGATGAGCACTTTTAAAGTTCTGCTATGTGGCGCGGTA
TTATCCCGTATTGACGCCGGGCAAGAGCAACTCGGTCGCCGCATACACTATTCTCAGAATGACTTGGTTG
AGTACTCACCAGTCACAGAAAAGCATCTTACGGATGGCATGACAGTAAGAGAATTATGCAGTGCTGCCAT
AACCATGAGTGATAACACTGCGGCCAACTTACTTCTGACAACGATCGGAGGACCGAAGGAGCTAACCGCT
TTTTTGCACAACATGGGGGATCATGTAACTCGCCTTGATCGTTGGGAACCGGAGCTGAATGAAGCCATAC
CAAACGACGAGCGTGACACCACGATGCCTGTAGCAATGGCAACAACGTTGCGCAAACTATTAACTGGCGA
ACTACTTACTCTAGCTTCCCGGCAACAATTAATAGACTGGATGGAGGCGGATAAAGTTGCAGGACCACTT
CTGCGCTCGGCCCTTCCGGCTGGCTGGTTTATTGCTGATAAATCTGGAGCCGGTGAGCGTGGGTCTCGCG
GTATCATTGCAGCACTGGGGCCAGATGGTAAGCCCTCCCGTATCGTAGTTATCTACACGACGGGGAGTCA
GGCAACTATGGATGAACGAAATAGACAGATCGCTGAGATAGGTGCCTCACTGATTAAGCATTGGTAACTG
TCAGACCAAGTTTACTCATATATACTTTAGATTGATTTAAAACTTCATTTTTAATTTAAAAGGATCTAGG
TGAAGATCCTTTTTGATAATCTCATGACCAAAATCCCTTAACGTGAGTTTTCGTTCCACTGAGCGTCAGA
CCCCGTAGAAAAGATCAAAGGATCTTCTTGAGATCCTTTTTTTCTGCGCGTAATCTGCTGCTTGCAAACA
AAAAAACCACCGCTACCAGCGGTGGTTTGTTTGCCGGATCAAGAGCTACCAACTCTTTTTCCGAAGGTAA
CTGGCTTCAGCAGAGCGCAGATACCAAATACTGTTCTTCTAGTGTAGCCGTAGTTAGGCCACCACTTCAA
GAACTCTGTAGCACCGCCTACATACCTCGCTCTGCTAATCCTGTTACCAGTGGCTGCTGCCAGTGGCGAT
AAGTCGTGTCTTACCGGGTTGGACTCAAGACGATAGTTACCGGATAAGGCGCAGCGGTCGGGCTGAACGG
GGGGTTCGTGCACACAGCCCAGCTTGGAGCGAACGACCTACACCGAACTGAGATACCTACAGCGTGAGCT
ATGAGAAAGCGCCACGCTTCCCGAAGGGAGAAAGGCGGACAGGTATCCGGTAAGCGGCAGGGTCGGAACA
GGAGAGCGCACGAGGGAGCTTCCAGGGGGAAACGCCTGGTATCTTTATAGTCCTGTCGGGTTTCGCCACC
TCTGACTTGAGCGTCGATTTTTGTGATGCTCGTCAGGGGGGCGGAGCCTATGGAAAAACGCCAGCAACGC
GGCCTTTTTACGGTTCCTGGCCTTTTGCTGGCCTTTTGCTCACATGTTCTTTCCTGCGTTATCCCCTGAT
TCTGTGGATAACCGTATTACCGCCTTTGAGTGAGCTGATACCGCTCGCCGCAGCCGAACGACCGAGCGCA
GCGAGTCAGTGAGCGAGGAAGCGGAAGAGCGCCCAATACGCAAACCGCCTCTCCCCGCGCGTTGGCCGAT
TCATTAATGCAGCTGGCACGACAGGTTTCCCGACTGGAAAGCGGGCAGTGAGCGCAACGCAATTAATGTG
AGTTAGCTCACTCATTAGGCACCCCAGGCTTTACACTTTATGCTTCCGGCTCGTATGTTGTGTGGAATTG
TGAGCGGATAACAATTTCACACAGGAAACAGCTATGACCATGATTACGCCAAGCTCTAGCTAGAGGTCGA
CGGTATACAGACATGATAAGATACATTGATGAGTTTGGACAAACCACAACTAGAATGCAGTGAAAAAAAT
GCTTTATTTGTGAAATTTGTGATGCTATTGCTTTATTTGTAACCATTATAAGCTGCAATAAACAAGTTGG
GGTGGGCGAAGAACTCCAGCATGAGATCCCCGCGCTGGAGGATCATCCAGCCGGCGTCCCGGAAAACGAT
TCCGAAGCCCAACCTTTCATAGAAGGCGGCGGTGGAATCGAAATCTCGTGATGGCAGGTTGGGCGTCGCT
TGGTCGGTCATTTCGAACCCCAGAGTCCCGCTCAGAAGAACTCGTCAAGAAGGCGATAGAAGGCGATGCG
CTGCGAATCGGGAGCGGCGATACCGTAAAGCACGAGGAAGCGGTCAGCCCATTCGCCGCCAAGCTCTTCA
GCAATATCACGGGTAGCCAACGCTATGTCCTGATAGCGGTCCGCCACACCCAGCCGGCCACAGTCGATGA
ATCCAGAAAAGCGGCCATTTTCCACCATGATATTCGGCAAGCAGGCATCGCCATGGGTCACGACGAGATC
CTCGCCGTCGGGCATGCGCGCCTTGAGCCTGGCGAACAGTTCGGCTGGCGCGAGCCCCTGATGCTCTTCG
TCCAGATCATCCTGATCGACAAGACCGGCTTCCATCCGAGTACGTGCTCGCTCGATGCGATGTTTCGCTT
GGTGGTCGAATGGGCAGGTAGCCGGATCAAGCGTATGCAGCCGCCGCATTGCATCAGCCATGATGGATAC
TTTCTCGGCAGGAGCAAGGTGAGATGACAGGAGATCCTGCCCCGGCACTTCGCCCAATAGCAGCCAGTCC
CTTCCCGCTTCAGTGACAACGTCGAGCACAGCTGCGCAAGGAACGCCCGTCGTGGCCAGCCACGATAGCC
GCGCTGCCTCGTCCTGCAGTTCATTCAGGGCACCGGACAGGTCGGTCTTGACAAAAAGAACCGGGCGCCC
CTGCGCTGACAGCCGGAACACGGCGGCATCAGAGCAGCCGATTGTCTGTTGTGCCCAGTCATAGCCGAAT
AGCCTCTCCACCCAAGCGGCCGGAGAACCTGCGTGCAATCCATCTTGTTCAATCATGCGAAACGATCCTC
ATCCTGTCTCTTGATCAGATCCGAAAATGGATATACAAGCTCCCGGGAGCTTTTTGCAAAAGCCTAGGCC
TCCAAAAAAGCCTCCTCACTACTTCTGGAATAGCTCAGAGGCAGAGGCGGCCTCGGCCTCTGCATAAATA
AAAAAAATTAGTCAGCCATGGGGCGGAGAATGGGCGGAACTGGGCGGAGTTAGGGGCGGGATGGGCGGAG
TTAGGGGCGGGACTATGGTTGCTGACTAATTGAGATGCATGCTTTGCATACTTCTGCCTGCTGGGGAGCC
TGGGGACTTTCCACACCTGGTTGCTGACTAATTGAGATGCATGCTTTGCATACTTCTGCCTGCTGGGGAG
CCTGGGGACTTTCCACACCCTAACTGACACACATTCCACAGAATTAATTCGCGTTAAATTTTTGTTAAAT
CAGCTCATTTTTTAACCAATAGGCCGAAATCGGCAAAATCCCTTATAAATCAAAAGAATAGACCGAGATA
GGGT
[37 nt withheld, positions 5955-5991]
AAAGAACGTGGACTCCAACGTCAAAGG
[49 nt withheld, positions 6019-6067]
T
[91 nt withheld, positions 6069-6159]
G
[124 nt withheld, positions 6161-6284]
GGGGATACCCCCTAGAGCCCCAGCTGGTTCTTTCCGCCTCAGAAGCCATAGAGCCCACCGCATCCCCAGC
ATGCCTGCTATTGTCTTCCCAATCCTCCCCCTTGCTGTCCTGCCCCACCCCACCCCCCAGAATAGAATGA
CACCTACTCAGACAATGCGATGCAATTTCCTCATTTTATTAGGAAAGGACAGTGGGAGTGGCACCTTCCA
GGGTCAAGGAAGGCACGGGGGAGGGGCAAACAACAGATGGCTGGCAACTAGAAGGCACAGTCGAGGCTGA
TCAGCGGGTTTAAACGGGCCCTCTAGACTACCCACCGTACTCGTCAATTCCAAGGGCATCGGTAAACATC
TGCTCAAACTCGAAGTCGGCCATATCCAGAGCGCCGTAGGGGGCGGAGTCGTGGGGGGTAAATCCCGGAC
CCGGGGAATCCCCGTCCCCCAACATGTCCAGATCGAAATCGTCTAGCGCGTCGGCATGCGCCATCGCCAC
GTCCTCGCCGTCTAAGTGGAGCTCGTCCCCCAGGCTGACATCGGTCGGGGGGGCCGTCGACAGTCTGCGC
GTGTGTCCCGCGGGGAGAAAGGACAGGCGCGGAGCCGCCAGCCCCGCCTCTTCGGGGGCGTCGTCGTCCG
GGAGATCGAGCAGGCCCTCGATGGTAGACCCGTAATTGTTTTTCGTACGCGCGCGGCTGTACGCGGACCC
ACTTTCACATTTAAGTTGTTTTTCTAATCCGCATATGATCAATTCAAGGCCGAATAAGAAGGCTGGCTCT
GCACCTTGGTGATCAAATAATTCGATAGCTTGTCGTAATAATGGCGGCATACTATCAGTAGTAGGTGTTT
CCCTTTCTTCTTTAGCGACTTGATGCTCTTGATCTTCCAATACGCAACCTAAAGTAAAATGCCCCACAGC
GCTGAGTGCATATAATGCATTCTCTAGTGAAAAACCTTGTTGGCATAAAAAGGCTAATTGATTTTCGAGA
GTTTCATACTGTTTTTCTGTAGGCCGTGTACCTAAATGTACTTTTGCTCCATCGCGATGACTTAGTAAAG
CACATCTAAAACTTTTAGCGTTATTACGTAAAAAATCTTGCCAGCTTTCCCCTTCTAAAGGGCAAAAGTG
AGTATGGTGCCTATCTAACATCTCAATGGCTAAGGCGTCGAGCAAAGCCCGCTTATTTTTTACATGCCAA
TACAATGTAGGCTGCTCTACACCTAGCTTCTGGGCGAGTTTACGGGTTGTTAAACCTTCGATTCCGACCT
CATTAAGCAGCTCTAATGCGCTGTTAATCACTTTACTTTTATCTAATCTTAGCTGGAAGTACAGGTTCTC
ACCGGTCGATGAAGTGTCCTTGGCCAGGGAGGAGCTGGCGGTGGTGCAGGACTCATCTTGGGGACCCAGG
CTGGGTGGGGTGCGTCCACCGGTATCGATGACCTTGGACTCTGAAGCAAAGCCGGGTCTACAAGGTTCGT
CCAAGGAGCTGTCAGAATCTGCAGCAGCGCCGCCATTGCAACCTGCCCAGGGCTCCAGCAGGCGCGCTGG
TGGTGTAGCTCCGACCACATCGTCGTCGTCATCGTCGGAGGCAGCTCCTGGGGAGGGTGGTGGGCCCGGG
CGTGCGAGACATCCGGACGCCCTTGGCCGGTCCCCGTGAGTTGCGTGCCTCCTTCTAGCGGCCCGGCGGG
CGCAACAAAGGAGGCCTTGGAAGGCCTTTCTGAAATCGGGAGAGCGGCAGTAGATAATGGGATTGAAAGC
AGAGTTGGCGTATCCCAGCCAGTTAAAGAAGA
Features (pLannotate 1.2.2; 24 found; start..end, strand, type, name):
   1091..1111    -  CDS            3xFLAG (fragment): three tandem FLAG® epitope tags
   1270..1288    -  promoter       T7 promoter: promoter for bacteriophage T7 RNA polymerase
   1304..1337    -  LTR            5' LTR (truncated) (fragment): truncated 5' long terminal repeat (LTR) from HIV-1
   1333..1536    -  promoter       CMV promoter: human cytomegalovirus (CMV) immediate early promoter
   1537..1916    -  enhancer       CMV enhancer: human cytomegalovirus immediate early enhancer
   2071..2123    +  misc_feature   bom (fragment): basis of mobility region from pBR322
   2182..2286    +  promoter       AmpR promoter: bla
   2287..3147    +  CDS            AmpR: β-lactamase; bla; confers resistance to ampicillin, carbenicillin, and related antibiotics
   3318..3906    +  rep_origin     ori: high-copy-number ColE1/pMB1/pBR322/pUC origin of replication
   4089..4181    +  CDS            lacI (fragment): lac repressor; lacI; The lac repressor binds to the lac operator to inhibit transcription in E. coli. This inhibition can be relieved by adding lactose or isopropyl-β-D-thiogalactopyranoside (IPTG).
   4194..4215    +  protein_bind   CAP binding site: CAP binding activates transcription in the presence of cAMP. E. coli catabolite activator protein
   4230..4260    +  promoter       lac promoter: promoter for the E. coli lac operon
   4268..4284    +  protein_bind   lac operator: The lac repressor binds to the lac operator to inhibit transcription in E. coli. This inhibition can be relieved by adding lactose or isopropyl-β-D-thiogalactopyranoside (IPTG). lac repressor encoded by lacI
   4357..4478    -  polyA_signal   SV40 poly(A) signal: SV40 polyadenylation signal
   4473..4631    -  CDS            ble (fragment): BLE_KLEPN - Experimental evidence at protein level: Swiss-Prot protein existence level 1. Binding protein with a strong affinity to the bleomycin family of antibiotics. Binds to CL990; an antimitotic-antibiotic compound. From Klebsiella pneumoniae.
   4655..5446    -  CDS            neo: KKA2_KLEPN - Also known as kan, nptII. Experimental evidence at protein level: Swiss-Prot protein existence level 1. Resistance to kanamycin, neomycin, paromomycin, ribostamycin, butirosin and gentamicin B. From Klebsiella pneumoniae.
   5513..5842    -  promoter       SV40 promoter: SV40 enhancer and early promoter
   5856..6284    -  rep_origin     f1 ori (sequence partly withheld): f1 bacteriophage origin of replication; arrow indicates direction of (+) strand synthesis
   6305..6326    -  promoter       SV40 promoter (fragment): SV40 enhancer and early promoter
   6330..6554    -  polyA_signal   bGH poly(A) signal: bovine growth hormone polyadenylation signal
   6595..6828    -  CDS            VP16 AD: transcriptional activation domain of herpes simplex virus protein VP16 (Triezenberg et al., 1988; Cousens et al., 1989); UL48
   6980..7593    -  CDS            TetR (fragment): tetracycline repressor TetR; tetR from transposon Tn10; TetR binds to the tetracycline operator tetO to inhibit transcription. This inhibition can be relieved by adding tetracycline or doxycycline.
   7621..7701    -  CDS            AVPR2 (fragment): V2R_HUMAN - Also known as ADHR, DIR, DIR3, V2R. Experimental evidence at protein level: Swiss-Prot protein existence level 1. Receptor for arginine vasopressin. The activity of this receptor is mediated by G proteins which activate adenylate cyclase. Involved in renal water reabsorption. From Homo sapiens (Human).
   7714..1078    -  CDS            ADRB1 (across the origin): ADRB1_HUMAN - Also known as ADRB1R, B1AR. Experimental evidence at protein level: Swiss-Prot protein existence level 1. Beta-adrenergic receptors mediate the catecholamine-induced activation of adenylate cyclase through the action of G proteins. This receptor binds epinephrine and norepinephrine with approximately equal affinity. Mediates Ras activation through G(s)-alpha- and cAMP-mediated signaling. Involved in the regulation of sleep/wake behaviors (PubMed:31473062). From Homo sapiens (Human).
