>Addgene plasmid #66219 | ADRB1-Tango | analyzer sequence | sequence record 113051
GACGGATCGGGAGATCTCCCGATCCCCTATGGTGCACTCTCAGTACAATCTGCTCTGATGCCGCATAGTT
AAGCCAGTATCTGCTCCCTGCTTGTGTGTTGGAGGTCGCTGAGTAGTGCGCGAGCAAAATTTAAGCTACA
ACAAGGCAAGGCTTGACCGACAATTGCATGAAGAATCTGCTTAGGGTTAGGCGTTTTGCGCTGCTTCGCG
ATGTACGGGCCAGATATACGCGTTGACATTGATTATTGACTAGTTATTAATAGTAATCAATTACGGGGTC
ATTAGTTCATAGCCCATATATGGAGTTCCGCGTTACATAACTTACGGTAAATGGCCCGCCTGGCTGACCG
CCCAACGACCCCCGCCCATTGACGTCAATAATGACGTATGTTCCCATAGTAACGCCAATAGGGACTTTCC
ATTGACGTCAATGGGTGGAGTATTTACGGTAAACTGCCCACTTGGCAGTACATCAAGTGTATCATATGCC
AAGTACGCCCCCTATTGACGTCAATGACGGTAAATGGCCCGCCTGGCATTATGCCCAGTACATGACCTTA
TGGGACTTTCCTACTTGGCAGTACATCTACGTATTAGTCATCGCTATTACCATGGTGATGCGGTTTTGGC
AGTACATCAATGGGCGTGGATAGCGGTTTGACTCACGGGGATTTCCAAGTCTCCACCCCATTGACGTCAA
TGGGAGTTTGTTTTGGCACCAAAATCAACGGGACTTTCCAAAATGTCGTAACAACTCCGCCCCATTGACG
CAAATGGGCGGTAGGCGTGTACGGTGGGAGGTCTATATAAGCAGAGCTCTCTGGCTAACTAGAGAACCCA
CTGCTTACTGGCTTATCGAAATTAATACGACTCACTATAGGGAGACCCAAGCTGGCTAGCGTTTAAACTT
AAGCTTGGTACCGAGCTCGGATCCACTAGTCCAGTGTGGTGGAATTCTGCAGATATCCAGCACAGTGGCG
GCCGCGCCACCATGAAGACGATCATCGCCCTGAGCTACATCTTCTGCCTGGTATTCGCCGACTACAAGGA
CGATGATGACGCCAGCATCGATACCGGTGGACGCACCCCACCCAGCCTGGGTCCCCAAGATGAGTCCTGC
ACCACCGCCAGCTCCTCCCTGGCCAAGGACACTTCATCGACCGGTGAGAACCTGTACTTCCAGCTAAGAT
TAGATAAAAGTAAAGTGATTAACAGCGCATTAGAGCTGCTTAATGAGGTCGGAATCGAAGGTTTAACAAC
CCGTAAACTCGCCCAGAAGCTAGGTGTAGAGCAGCCTACATTGTATTGGCATGTAAAAAATAAGCGGGCT
TTGCTCGACGCCTTAGCCATTGAGATGTTAGATAGGCACCATACTCACTTTTGCCCTTTAGAAGGGGAAA
GCTGGCAAGATTTTTTACGTAATAACGCTAAAAGTTTTAGATGTGCTTTACTAAGTCATCGCGATGGAGC
AAAAGTACATTTAGGTACACGGCCTACAGAAAAACAGTATGAAACTCTCGAAAATCAATTAGCCTTTTTA
TGCCAACAAGGTTTTTCACTAGAGAATGCATTATATGCACTCAGCGCTGTGGGGCATTTTACTTTAGGTT
GCGTATTGGAAGATCAAGAGCATCAAGTCGCTAAAGAAGAAAGGGAAACACCTACTACTGATAGTATGCC
GCCATTATTACGACAAGCTATCGAATTATTTGATCACCAAGGTGCAGAGCCAGCCTTCTTATTCGGCCTT
GAATTGATCATATGCGGATTAGAAAAACAACTTAAATGTGAAAGTGGGTCCGCGTACAGCCGCGCGCGTA
CGAAAAACAATTACGGGTCTACCATCGAGGGCCTGCTCGATCTCCCGGACGACGACGCCCCCGAAGAGGC
GGGGCTGGCGGCTCCGCGCCTGTCCTTTCTCCCCGCGGGACACACGCGCAGACTGTCGACGGCCCCCCCG
ACCGATGTCAGCCTGGGGGACGAGCTCCACTTAGACGGCGAGGACGTGGCGATGGCGCATGCCGACGCGC
TAGACGATTTCGATCTGGACATGTTGGGGGACGGGGATTCCCCGGGTCCGGGATTTACCCCCCACGACTC
CGCCCCCTACGGCGCTCTGGATATGGCCGACTTCGAGTTTGAGCAGATGTTTACCGATGCCCTTGGAATT
GACGAGTACGGTGGGTAGCTCGAGTCTAGAGGGCCCGTTTAAACCCGCTGATCAGCCTCGACTGTGCCTT
CTAGTTGCCAGCCATCTGTTGTTTGCCCCTCCCCCGTGCCTTCCTTGACCCTGGAAGGTGCCACTCCCAC
TGTCCTTTCCTAATAAAATGAGGAAATTGCATCGCATTGTCTGAGTAGGTGTCATTCTATTCTGGGGGGT
GGGGTGGGGCAGGACAGCAAGGGGGAGGATTGGGAAGACAATAGCAGGCATGCTGGGGATGCGGTGGGCT
CTATGGCTTCTGAGGCGGAAAGAACCAGCTGGGGCTCTAGGGGGTATCCCC
[124 nt withheld, positions 2502-2625]
C
[91 nt withheld, positions 2627-2717]
A
[49 nt withheld, positions 2719-2767]
CCTTTGACGTTGGAGTCCACGTTCTTT
[37 nt withheld, positions 2795-2831]
ACCCTATCTCGGTCTATTCTTTTGATTTATAAGGGATTTTGCCGATTTCGGCCTATTGGTTAAAAAATGA
GCTGATTTAACAAAAATTTAACGCGAATTAATTCTGTGGAATGTGTGTCAGTTAGGGTGTGGAAAGTCCC
CAGGCTCCCCAGCAGGCAGAAGTATGCAAAGCATGCATCTCAATTAGTCAGCAACCAGGTGTGGAAAGTC
CCCAGGCTCCCCAGCAGGCAGAAGTATGCAAAGCATGCATCTCAATTAGTCAGCAACCATAGTCCCGCCC
CTAACTCCGCCCATCCCGCCCCTAACTCCGCCCAGTTCCGCCCATTCTCCGCCCCATGGCTGACTAATTT
TTTTTATTTATGCAGAGGCCGAGGCCGCCTCTGCCTCTGAGCTATTCCAGAAGTAGTGAGGAGGCTTTTT
TGGAGGCCTAGGCTTTTGCAAAAAGCTCCCGGGAGCTTGTATATCCATTTTCGGATCTGATCAAGAGACA
GGATGAGGATCGTTTCGCATGATTGAACAAGATGGATTGCACGCAGGTTCTCCGGCCGCTTGGGTGGAGA
GGCTATTCGGCTATGACTGGGCACAACAGACAATCGGCTGCTCTGATGCCGCCGTGTTCCGGCTGTCAGC
GCAGGGGCGCCCGGTTCTTTTTGTCAAGACCGACCTGTCCGGTGCCCTGAATGAACTGCAGGACGAGGCA
GCGCGGCTATCGTGGCTGGCCACGACGGGCGTTCCTTGCGCAGCTGTGCTCGACGTTGTCACTGAAGCGG
GAAGGGACTGGCTGCTATTGGGCGAAGTGCCGGGGCAGGATCTCCTGTCATCTCACCTTGCTCCTGCCGA
GAAAGTATCCATCATGGCTGATGCAATGCGGCGGCTGCATACGCTTGATCCGGCTACCTGCCCATTCGAC
CACCAAGCGAAACATCGCATCGAGCGAGCACGTACTCGGATGGAAGCCGGTCTTGTCGATCAGGATGATC
TGGACGAAGAGCATCAGGGGCTCGCGCCAGCCGAACTGTTCGCCAGGCTCAAGGCGCGCATGCCCGACGG
CGAGGATCTCGTCGTGACCCATGGCGATGCCTGCTTGCCGAATATCATGGTGGAAAATGGCCGCTTTTCT
GGATTCATCGACTGTGGCCGGCTGGGTGTGGCGGACCGCTATCAGGACATAGCGTTGGCTACCCGTGATA
TTGCTGAAGAGCTTGGCGGCGAATGGGCTGACCGCTTCCTCGTGCTTTACGGTATCGCCGCTCCCGATTC
GCAGCGCATCGCCTTCTATCGCCTTCTTGACGAGTTCTTCTGAGCGGGACTCTGGGGTTCGAAATGACCG
ACCAAGCGACGCCCAACCTGCCATCACGAGATTTCGATTCCACCGCCGCCTTCTATGAAAGGTTGGGCTT
CGGAATCGTTTTCCGGGACGCCGGCTGGATGATCCTCCAGCGCGGGGATCTCATGCTGGAGTTCTTCGCC
CACCCCAACTTGTTTATTGCAGCTTATAATGGTTACAAATAAAGCAATAGCATCACAAATTTCACAAATA
AAGCATTTTTTTCACTGCATTCTAGTTGTGGTTTGTCCAAACTCATCAATGTATCTTATCATGTCTGTAT
ACCGTCGACCTCTAGCTAGAGCTTGGCGTAATCATGGTCATAGCTGTTTCCTGTGTGAAATTGTTATCCG
CTCACAATTCCACACAACATACGAGCCGGAAGCATAAAGTGTAAAGCCTGGGGTGCCTAATGAGTGAGCT
AACTCACATTAATTGCGTTGCGCTCACTGCCCGCTTTCCAGTCGGGAAACCTGTCGTGCCAGCTGCATTA
ATGAATCGGCCAACGCGCGGGGAGAGGCGGTTTGCGTATTGGGCGCTCTTCCGCTTCCTCGCTCACTGAC
TCGCTGCGCTCGGTCGTTCGGCTGCGGCGAGCGGTATCAGCTCACTCAAAGGCGGTAATACGGTTATCCA
CAGAATCAGGGGATAACGCAGGAAAGAACATGTGAGCAAAAGGCCAGCAAAAGGCCAGGAACCGTAAAAA
GGCCGCGTTGCTGGCGTTTTTCCATAGGCTCCGCCCCCCTGACGAGCATCACAAAAATCGACGCTCAAGT
CAGAGGTGGCGAAACCCGACAGGACTATAAAGATACCAGGCGTTTCCCCCTGGAAGCTCCCTCGTGCGCT
CTCCTGTTCCGACCCTGCCGCTTACCGGATACCTGTCCGCCTTTCTCCCTTCGGGAAGCGTGGCGCTTTC
TCATAGCTCACGCTGTAGGTATCTCAGTTCGGTGTAGGTCGTTCGCTCCAAGCTGGGCTGTGTGCACGAA
CCCCCCGTTCAGCCCGACCGCTGCGCCTTATCCGGTAACTATCGTCTTGAGTCCAACCCGGTAAGACACG
ACTTATCGCCACTGGCAGCAGCCACTGGTAACAGGATTAGCAGAGCGAGGTATGTAGGCGGTGCTACAGA
GTTCTTGAAGTGGTGGCCTAACTACGGCTACACTAGAAGAACAGTATTTGGTATCTGCGCTCTGCTGAAG
CCAGTTACCTTCGGAAAAAGAGTTGGTAGCTCTTGATCCGGCAAACAAACCACCGCTGGTAGCGGTTTTT
TTGTTTGCAAGCAGCAGATTACGCGCAGAAAAAAAGGATCTCAAGAAGATCCTTTGATCTTTTCTACGGG
GTCTGACGCTCAGTGGAACGAAAACTCACGTTAAGGGATTTTGGTCATGAGATTATCAAAAAGGATCTTC
ACCTAGATCCTTTTAAATTAAAAATGAAGTTTTAAATCAATCTAAAGTATATATGAGTAAACTTGGTCTG
ACAGTTACCAATGCTTAATCAGTGAGGCACCTATCTCAGCGATCTGTCTATTTCGTTCATCCATAGTTGC
CTGACTCCCCGTCGTGTAGATAACTACGATACGGGAGGGCTTACCATCTGGCCCCAGTGCTGCAATGATA
CCGCGAGACCCACGCTCACCGGCTCCAGATTTATCAGCAATAAACCAGCCAGCCGGAAGGGCCGAGCGCA
GAAGTGGTCCTGCAACTTTATCCGCCTCCATCCAGTCTATTAATTGTTGCCGGGAAGCTAGAGTAAGTAG
TTCGCCAGTTAATAGTTTGCGCAACGTTGTTGCCATTGCTACAGGCATCGTGGTGTCACGCTCGTCGTTT
GGTATGGCTTCATTCAGCTCCGGTTCCCAACGATCAAGGCGAGTTACATGATCCCCCATGTTGTGCAAAA
AAGCGGTTAGCTCCTTCGGTCCTCCGATCGTTGTCAGAAGTAAGTTGGCCGCAGTGTTATCACTCATGGT
TATGGCAGCACTGCATAATTCTCTTACTGTCATGCCATCCGTAAGATGCTTTTCTGTGACTGGTGAGTAC
TCAACCAAGTCATTCTGAGAATAGTGTATGCGGCGACCGAGTTGCTCTTGCCCGGCGTCAATACGGGATA
ATACCGCGCCACATAGCAGAACTTTAAAAGTGCTCATCATTGGAAAACGTTCTTCGGGGCGAAAACTCTC
AAGGATCTTACCGCTGTTGAGATCCAGTTCGATGTAACCCACTCGTGCACCCAACTGATCTTCAGCATCT
TTTACTTTCACCAGCGTTTCTGGGTGAGCAAAAACAGGAAGGCAAAATGCCGCAAAAAAGGGAATAAGGG
CGACACGGAAATGTTGAATACTCATACTCTTCCTTTTTCAATATTATTGAAGCATTTATCAGGGTTATTG
TCTCATGAGCGGATACATATTTGAATGTATTTAGAAAAATAAACAAATAGGGGTTCCGCGCACATTTCCC
CGAAAAGTGCCACCTGACGTC
Features (pLannotate 1.2.2; 23 found; start..end, strand, type, name):
     28..80      -  misc_feature   bom (fragment): basis of mobility region from pBR322
    235..614     +  enhancer       CMV enhancer: human cytomegalovirus immediate early enhancer
    615..818     +  promoter       CMV promoter: human cytomegalovirus (CMV) immediate early promoter
    814..847     +  LTR            5' LTR (truncated) (fragment): truncated 5' long terminal repeat (LTR) from HIV-1
    863..881     +  promoter       T7 promoter: promoter for bacteriophage T7 RNA polymerase
   1040..1060    +  CDS            3xFLAG (fragment): three tandem FLAG® epitope tags
   1079..1159    +  CDS            AVPR2 (fragment): V2R_HUMAN - Also known as ADHR, DIR, DIR3, V2R. Experimental evidence at protein level: Swiss-Prot protein existence level 1. Receptor for arginine vasopressin. The activity of this receptor is mediated by G proteins which activate adenylate cyclase. Involved in renal water reabsorption. From Homo sapiens (Human).
   1187..1800    +  CDS            TetR (fragment): tetracycline repressor TetR; tetR from transposon Tn10; TetR binds to the tetracycline operator tetO to inhibit transcription. This inhibition can be relieved by adding tetracycline or doxycycline.
   1952..2185    +  CDS            VP16 AD: transcriptional activation domain of herpes simplex virus protein VP16 (Triezenberg et al., 1988; Cousens et al., 1989); UL48
   2232..2456    +  polyA_signal   bGH poly(A) signal: bovine growth hormone polyadenylation signal
   2460..2481    +  promoter       SV40 promoter (fragment): SV40 enhancer and early promoter
   2502..2930    +  rep_origin     f1 ori (sequence partly withheld): f1 bacteriophage origin of replication; arrow indicates direction of (+) strand synthesis
   2944..3273    +  promoter       SV40 promoter: SV40 enhancer and early promoter
   3340..4131    +  CDS            neo: KKA2_KLEPN - Also known as kan, nptII. Experimental evidence at protein level: Swiss-Prot protein existence level 1. Resistance to kanamycin, neomycin, paromomycin, ribostamycin, butirosin and gentamicin B. From Klebsiella pneumoniae.
   4155..4313    +  CDS            ble (fragment): BLE_KLEPN - Experimental evidence at protein level: Swiss-Prot protein existence level 1. Binding protein with a strong affinity to the bleomycin family of antibiotics. Binds to CL990; an antimitotic-antibiotic compound. From Klebsiella pneumoniae.
   4308..4429    +  polyA_signal   SV40 poly(A) signal: SV40 polyadenylation signal
   4502..4518    -  protein_bind   lac operator: The lac repressor binds to the lac operator to inhibit transcription in E. coli. This inhibition can be relieved by adding lactose or isopropyl-β-D-thiogalactopyranoside (IPTG). lac repressor encoded by lacI
   4526..4556    -  promoter       lac promoter: promoter for the E. coli lac operon
   4571..4592    -  protein_bind   CAP binding site: CAP binding activates transcription in the presence of cAMP. E. coli catabolite activator protein
   4605..4697    -  CDS            lacI (fragment): lac repressor; lacI; The lac repressor binds to the lac operator to inhibit transcription in E. coli. This inhibition can be relieved by adding lactose or isopropyl-β-D-thiogalactopyranoside (IPTG).
   4880..5465    -  rep_origin     ori: high-copy-number ColE1/pMB1/pBR322/pUC origin of replication
   5636..6496    -  CDS            AmpR: β-lactamase; bla; confers resistance to ampicillin, carbenicillin, and related antibiotics
   6497..6601    -  promoter       AmpR promoter: bla
