[The description below was written by a language model from this plasmid's Addgene catalogue record and pLannotate feature annotations shown in this document.]
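Description:
ADRB1-Tango is a mammalian expression plasmid from the PRESTO-Tango collection, built on an "empty Tango" backbone that derives from pcDNA3.1(+). It is propagated in E. coli as a high-copy plasmid through a ColE1/pUC-type origin with ampicillin selection (AmpR). It also carries an f1 origin and an SV40 promoter-driven neomycin resistance cassette with an SV40 poly(A) signal, which allows G418 selection in mammalian cells. Two feature tables accompany the entry. The 8,066 nt full sequence contains the ADRB1 insert. The 6,632 nt record matches the stated backbone size and lacks the receptor, so it appears to represent the empty vector rather than the finished construct.

The payload is a single fusion open reading frame driven by the CMV enhancer/promoter and terminated by the bGH poly(A) signal. A T7 promoter lies upstream of the coding region. An N-terminal FLAG epitope from the backbone precedes the human beta-1 adrenergic receptor (ADRB1, about 1.4 kb). This is followed by a short fragment of the vasopressin V2 receptor (AVPR2), then TetR fused to the VP16 activation domain, which together form the tTA transcriptional activator.

In the Tango design, agonist activation of the receptor recruits arrestin, a step the V2 receptor segment is generally included to strengthen. The tTA is then released and drives a tTA-responsive reporter. The protease cleavage site that normally links receptor and tTA in this system is not annotated in either table, and the arrestin-protease and reporter components are supplied separately. The plasmid is used for transcription-based screening of ligand activity at ADRB1, in parallel with other GPCRs. The depositor notes that the site downstream of tTA may be XbaI rather than XhoI.
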