Addgene plasmid #66219: ADRB1-Tango
Purpose: Expression of G protein-coupled receptors for PRESTO-Tango: parallel receptorome expression and screening via transcriptional output, with transcriptional activation following arrestin translocation
Depositing lab: Bryan Roth. Depositing organization: University of North Carolina at Chapel Hill. Publication: PRESTO-Tango as an open-source resource for interrogation of the druggable human GPCRome. Kroeze WK, Sassano MF, Huang XP, Lansu K, McCorvy JD, Giguere PM, Sciaky N, Roth BL. Nat Struct Mol Biol. 2015 May;22(5):362-9. doi: 10.1038/nsmb.3014. Epub 2015 Apr 20. PubMed 25895059.
Backbone
  Vector backbone: empty Tango
  Backbone size w/o insert (bp): 6632
  Vector type: Mammalian Expression
  Selectable markers: Neomycin (select with G418)
Growth in bacteria
  Bacterial resistance: Ampicillin, 100 μg/mL
  Growth temperature: 37°C
  Growth strain: DH5alpha
  Copy number: High Copy
Gene/Insert
  Gene/Insert name: ADRB1
  Species: H. sapiens (human)
  Insert size (bp): 1431
  Entrez Gene: ADRB1 (a.k.a. ADRB1R, B1AR, BETA1AR, FNSS2, RHR)
  Promoter: CMV
  Tag / fusion protein: FLAG (N terminal on backbone)
  Cloning method: Restriction Enzyme; 5′ cloning site NotI (not destroyed); 3′ cloning site XhoI (unknown if destroyed)
  Sequencing primers: 5′ CMV-F; 3′ Tet-R
Terms and licenses: Academic/Nonprofit Terms; Industry Terms: Not Available to Industry
Depositor comments: Please note: Most of the PRESTO-Tango vectors do not contain the XhoI cut site downstream of the tTA sequence and instead carry an XbaI site. If you need to perform an XhoI digest we recommend sequencing with a forward primer at the C-terminus of tTA to determine which of the two sites is present. Suggested primer: 5-gagctccacttagacggcgagg-3. Original backbone was pcDNA3.1(+). These plasmids were generated as part of the Illuminating the Druggable Genome (IDG) program sponsored by the NIH Common Fund. The goal of this program is to identify, gather, and distribute information and resources for proteins that currently are not well-studied yet belong to commonly drug-targeted protein families: protein kinases, non-olfactory G-protein coupled receptors (GPCRs), and ion channels. The IDG program is designed to develop fundamental research tools for understudied proteins, elucidate their function, and disseminate the IDG-related resources and data to the greater scientific community.
How to cite: ADRB1-Tango was a gift from Bryan Roth (Addgene plasmid # 66219 ; http://n2t.net/addgene:66219 ; RRID:Addgene_66219)
