>Addgene plasmid #66219 | ADRB1-Tango | addgene partial sequence | sequence record 117089 | CMV-F 5'-CGCAAATGGGCGGTAGGCGTG-3'
TCTCTGGCTAACTAGAGAACCCACTGCTTACTGGCTTATCGAAATTAATACGACTCACTATAGGGAGACC
CAAGCTGGCTAGCGTTTAAACTTAAGCTTGGTACCGAGCTCGGATCCACTAGTCCAGTGTGGTGGAATTC
TGCAGATATCCAGCACAGTGGCGGCCGCGCCACCATGAAGACGATCATCGCCCTGAGCTACATCTTCTGC
CTGGTATTCGCCGACTACAAGGACGATGATGACGCCAGCATCGATATGGGGGCAGGAGTACTTGTGCTGG
GGGCCAGCGAGCCGGGAAATCTTAGCTCTGCTGCACCTCTGCCTGATGGAGCTGCTACAGCCGCAAGACT
GCTGGTTCCGGCTAGCCCCCCTGCGTCATTGCTCCCGCCCGCCAGTGAGAGCCCAGAGCCCCTGAGCCAG
CAATGGACCGCTGGCATGGGACTGCTCATGGCCTTGATTGTGCTGCTTATAGTAGCAGGAAATGTGTTGG
TGATAGTTGCTATCGCCAAAACCCCCCGCCTTCAAACCCTCACAAATCTTTTCATAATGAGCCTGGCTTC
CGCCGACCTGGTGATGGGACTGCTCGTGGTTCCATTCGGCGCTACAATCGTGGTTTGGGGGCGATGGGAG
TATGGATCCTTCTTCTGCGAGCTCTGGACTAGTGTAGATGTGTTGTGCGTTACCGCATCAATAGAGACTC
TGTGCGTAATCGCCCTGGATCGCTACCTTGCAATTACCAGTCCGTTCAGATATCAAAGCCTGCTGACAAG
AGCCCGGGCCAGAGGACTGGTCTGTACCGTGTGGGCCATCAGCGCCCTGGTGAGCTTCCTCCCGATCCTC
ATGCATTGGTGGCGAGCAGAGTCTGATGAGGCTAGAAGGTGTTACAATGACCCTAAGTGCTGTGACTTCG
TCACCAATCGCGCTTACGCGATCGCGTCCAGTGTCGTATCTTTCTACGTGCCTTTGTGCATCATGGCCTT
CGTTTATCTCCGCGTTTTCCGGGAGGCACAGAAACAGGTCAAAAAGATTGATTCTTGTGAACGGAGGTTT
CTGGGTGGTCCCGCCAGACCCCCATCCCCGT
