>Addgene plasmid #66219 | ADRB1-Tango | addgene partial sequence | sequence record 117759 | Tet-R 5'-GGCGAGTTTACGGGTTGTTA-3'
CTCTAATGCGCTGTTAATCACTTTACTTTTATCTAATCTTAGCTGGAAGTACAGGTTCTCACCGGTCGAT
GAAGTGTCCTTGGCCAGGGAGGAGCTGGCGGTGGTGCAGGACTCATCTTGGGGACCCAGGCTGGGTGGGG
TGCGTCCACCGGTATCGATGACCTTGGACTCTGAAGCAAAGCCGGGTCTACAAGGTTCGTCCAAGGAGCT
GTCAGAATCTGCAGCAGCGCCGCCATTGCAACCTGCCCAGGGCTCCAGCAGGCGCGCTGGTGGTGTAGCT
CCGACCACATCGTCGTCGTCATCGTCGGAGGCAGCTCCTGGGGAGGGTGGTGGGCCCGGGCGTGCGAGAC
ATCCGGACGCCCTTGGCCGGTCCCCGTGAGTTGCGTGCCTCCTTCTAGCGGCCCGGCGGGCGCAACAAAG
GAGGCCTTGGAAGGCCTTTCTGAAATCGGGAGAGCGGCAGTAGATAATGGGATTGAAAGCAGAGTTGGCG
TATCCCAGCCAGTTAAAGAAGACGAACAATCTATCCGGCACGAGTTCTCTGTGGAATGCCTTAACAACAT
TGGCCAGGAAGAAAGGGAGCCAGCACAATGTAAAGACTCCCATGATAATGCCCAAGGTTTTAAGCGCTTT
CTGTTCCCGCAGGGCAACGAGGCGGCTTGGTCTTCTTTTTCCAGCCCGACCATTGGCCAGCGGTGCGGTA
GCGGCAGCTGCTGCGGGTCTAGGTGGTCCGGGTGGGGGGGCGGGAGCGGGTACGGGGCTGGGTGACGGGG
ATGGGGGTCTGGCGGGACCACCCAGAAACCTCCGTTCACAAGAATCAATCTTTTTGACCTGTTTCTGTGC
CTCCCGGAAAACGCGGAGATAAACGAAGGCCATGATGCACAAAGGCACGTAGAAAGATACGACACTGGAC
GCGATCGCGTAAGCGCGATTGGTGAC
