>Addgene plasmid #66219 | ADRB1-Tango | analyzer sequence | sequence record 113052
ATGGGGGCAGGAGTACTTGTGCTGGGGGCCAGCGAGCCGGGAAATCTTAGCTCTGCTGCACCTCTGCCTG
ATGGAGCTGCTACAGCCGCAAGACTGCTGGTTCCGGCTAGCCCCCCTGCGTCATTGCTCCCGCCCGCCAG
TGAGAGCCCAGAGCCCCTGAGCCAGCAATGGACCGCTGGCATGGGACTGCTCATGGCCTTGATTGTGCTG
CTTATAGTAGCAGGAAATGTGTTGGTGATAGTTGCTATCGCCAAAACCCCCCGCCTTCAAACCCTCACAA
ATCTTTTCATAATGAGCCTGGCTTCCGCCGACCTGGTGATGGGACTGCTCGTGGTTCCATTCGGCGCTAC
AATCGTGGTTTGGGGGCGATGGGAGTATGGATCCTTCTTCTGCGAGCTCTGGACTAGTGTAGATGTGTTG
TGCGTTACCGCATCAATAGAGACTCTGTGCGTAATCGCCCTGGATCGCTACCTTGCAATTACCAGTCCGT
TCAGATATCAAAGCCTGCTGACAAGAGCCCGGGCCAGAGGACTGGTCTGTACCGTGTGGGCCATCAGCGC
CCTGGTGAGCTTCCTCCCGATCCTCATGCATTGGTGGCGAGCAGAGTCTGATGAGGCTAGAAGGTGTTAC
AATGACCCTAAGTGCTGTGACTTCGTCACCAATCGCGCTTACGCGATCGCGTCCAGTGTCGTATCTTTCT
ACGTGCCTTTGTGCATCATGGCCTTCGTTTATCTCCGCGTTTTCCGGGAGGCACAGAAACAGGTCAAAAA
GATTGATTCTTGTGAACGGAGGTTTCTGGGTGGTCCCGCCAGACCCCCATCCCCGTCACCCAGCCCCGTA
CCCGCTCCCGCCCCCCCACCCGGACCACCTAGACCCGCAGCAGCTGCCGCTACCGCACCGCTGGCCAATG
GTCGGGCTGGAAAAAGAAGACCAAGCCGCCTCGTTGCCCTGCGGGAACAGAAAGCGCTTAAAACCTTGGG
CATTATCATGGGAGTCTTTACATTGTGCTGGCTCCCTTTCTTCCTGGCCAATGTTGTTAAGGCATTCCAC
AGAGAACTCGTGCCGGATAGATTGTTCGTCTTCTTTAACTGGCTGGGATACGCCAACTCTGCTTTCAATC
CCATTATCTACTGCCGCTCTCCCGATTTCAGAAAGGCCTTCCAAGGCCTCCTTTGTTGCGCCCGCCGGGC
CGCTAGAAGGAGGCACGCAACTCACGGGGACCGGCCAAGGGCGTCCGGATGTCTCGCACGCCCGGGCCCA
CCACCCTCCCCAGGAGCTGCCTCCGACGATGACGACGACGATGTGGTCGGAGCTACACCACCAGCGCGCC
TGCTGGAGCCCTGGGCAGGTTGCAATGGCGGCGCTGCTGCAGATTCTGACAGCTCCTTGGACGAACCTTG
TAGACCCGGCTTTGCTTCAGAGTCCAAGGTC
